>Addgene plasmid #81186 | D. vulgaris sp2 CRISPR/pACYCDuet-1 | addgene full sequence | sequence record 162820 | Addgene NGS results
CGATATAAGTTGTAATTCTCATGTTAGTCATGCCCCGCGCCCACCGGAAGGAGCTGACTGGGTTGAAGGC
TCTCAAGGGCATCGGTCGAGATCCCGGTGCCTAATGAGTGAGCTAACTTACATTAATTGCGTTGCGCTCA
CTGCCCGCTTTCCAGTCGGGAAACCTGTCGTGCCAGCTGCATTAATGAATCGGCCAACGCGCGGGGAGAG
GCGGTTTGCGTATTGGGCGCCAGGGTGGTTTTTCTTTTCACCAGTGAGACGGGCAACAGCTGATTGCCCT
TCACCGCCTGGCCCTGAGAGAGTTGCAGCAAGCGGTCCACGCTGGTTTGCCCCAGCAGGCGAAAATCCTG
TTTGATGGTGGTTAACGGCGGGATATAACATGAGCTGTCTTCGGTATCGTCGTATCCCACTACCGAGATG
TCCGCACCAACGCGCAGCCCGGACTCGGTAATGGCGCGCATTGCGCCCAGCGCCATCTGATCGTTGGCAA
CCAGCATCGCAGTGGGAACGATGCCCTCATTCAGCATTTGCATGGTTTGTTGAAAACCGGACATGGCACT
CCAGTCGCCTTCCCGTTCCGCTATCGGCTGAATTTGATTGCGAGTGAGATATTTATGCCAGCCAGCCAGA
CGCAGACGCGCCGAGACAGAACTTAATGGGCCCGCTAACAGCGCGATTTGCTGGTGACCCAATGCGACCA
GATGCTCCACGCCCAGTCGCGTACCGTCTTCATGGGAGAAAATAATACTGTTGATGGGTGTCTGGTCAGA
GACATCAAGAAATAACGCCGGAACATTAGTGCAGGCAGCTTCCACAGCAATGGCATCCTGGTCATCCAGC
GGATAGTTAATGATCAGCCCACTGACGCGTTGCGCGAGAAGATTGTGCACCGCCGCTTTACAGGCTTCGA
CGCCGCTTCGTTCTACCATCGACACCACCACGCTGGCACCCAGTTGATCGGCGCGAGATTTAATCGCCGC
GACAATTTGCGACGGCGCGTGCAGGGCCAGACTGGAGGTGGCAACGCCAATCAGCAACGACTGTTTGCCC
GCCAGTTGTTGTGCCACGCGGTTGGGAATGTAATTCAGCTCCGCCATCGCCGCTTCCACTTTTTCCCGCG
TTTTCGCAGAAACGTGGCTGGCCTGGTTCACCACGCGGGAAACGGTCTGATAAGAGACACCGGCATACTC
TGCGACATCGTATAACGTTACTGGTTTCACATTCACCACCCTGAATTGACTCTCTTCCGGGCGCTATCAT
GCCATACCGCGAAAGGTTTTGCGCCATTCGATGGTGTCCGGGATCTCGACGCTCTCCCTTATGCGACTCC
TGCATTAGGTAATACGACTCACTATAGGGAGAGTCGCCCCCCACGCGGGGGCGTGGATTGAAACGCCATG
CTCAGGCTGGCGAGTGCGCCACTCATCAAGTCGCCCCCCACGCGGGGGCGTGGATTGAAACGCCATGCTC
AGGCTGGCGAGTGCGCCACTCATCAAGTCGCCCCCCACGCGGGGGCGTGGATTGAAACGCCATGCTCAGG
CTGGCGAGTGCGCCACTCATCAAGTCGCCCCCCACGCGGGGGCGTGGATTGAAACGGTACCCTCGAGTCT
GGTAAAGAAACCGCTGCTGCGAAATTTGAACGCCAGCACATGGACTCGTCTACTAGCGCAGCTTAATTAA
CCTAGGCTGCTGCCACCGCTGAGCAATAACTAGCATAACCCCTTGGGGCCTCTAAACGGGTCTTGAGGGG
TTTTTTGCTGAAACCTCAGGCATTTGAGAAGCACACGGTCACACTGCTTCCGGTAGTCAATAAACCGGTA
AACCAGCAATAGACATAAGCGGCTATTTAACGACCCTGCCCTGAACCGACGACCGGGTCGAATTTGCTTT
CGAATTTCTGCCATTCATCCGCTTATTATCACTTATTCAGGCGTAGCAACCAGGCGTTTAAGGGCACCAA
TAACTGCCTTAAAAAAATTACGCCCCGCCCTGCCACTCATCGCAGTACTGTTGTAATTCATTAAGCATTC
TGCCGACATGGAAGCCATCACAAACGGCATGATGAACCTGAATCGCCAGCGGCATCAGCACCTTGTCGCC
TTGCGTATAATATTTGCCCATAGTGAAAACGGGGGCGAAGAAGTTGTCCATATTGGCCACGTTTAAATCA
AAACTGGTGAAACTCACCCAGGGATTGGCTGAGACGAAAAACATATTCTCAATAAACCCTTTAGGGAAAT
AGGCCAGGTTTTCACCGTAACACGCCACATCTTGCGAATATATGTGTAGAAACTGCCGGAAATCGTCGTG
GTATTCACTCCAGAGCGATGAAAACGTTTCAGTTTGCTCATGGAAAACGGTGTAACAAGGGTGAACACTA
TCCCATATCACCAGCTCACCGTCTTTCATTGCCATACGGAACTCCGGATGAGCATTCATCAGGCGGGCAA
GAATGTGAATAAAGGCCGGATAAAACTTGTGCTTATTTTTCTTTACGGTCTTTAAAAAGGCCGTAATATC
CAGCTGAACGGTCTGGTTATAGGTACATTGAGCAACTGACTGAAATGCCTCAAAATGTTCTTTACGATGC
CATTGGGATATATCAACGGTGGTATATCCAGTGATTTTTTTCTCCATTTTAGCTTCCTTAGCTCCTGAAA
ATCTCGATAACTCAAAAAATACGCCCGGTAGTGATCTTATTTCATTATGGTGAAAGTTGGAACCTCTTAC
GTGCCGATCAACGTCTCATTTTCGCCAAAAGTTGGCCCAGGGCTTCCCGGTATCAACAGGGACACCAGGA
TTTATTTATTCTGCGAAGTGATCTTCCGTCACAGGTATTTATTCGGCGCAAAGTGCGTCGGGTGATGCTG
CCAACTTACTGATTTAGTGTATGATGGTGTTTTTGAGGTGCTCCAGTGGCTTCTGTTTCTATCAGCTGTC
CCTCCTGTTCAGCTACTGACGGGGTGGTGCGTAACGGCAAAAGCACCGCCGGACATCAGCGCTAGCGGAG
TGTATACTGGCTTACTATGTTGGCACTGATGAGGGTGTCAGTGAAGTGCTTCATGTGGCAGGAGAAAAAA
GGCTGCACCGGTGCGTCAGCAGAATATGTGATACAGGATATATTCCGCTTCCTCGCTCACTGACTCGCTA
CGCTCGGTCGTTCGACTGCGGCGAGCGGAAATGGCTTACGAACGGGGCGGAGATTTCCTGGAAGATGCCA
GGAAGATACTTAACAGGGAAGTGAGAGGGCCGCGGCAAAGCCGTTTTTCCATAGGCTCCGCCCCCCTGAC
AAGCATCACGAAATCTGACGCTCAAATCAGTGGTGGCGAAACCCGACAGGACTATAAAGATACCAGGCGT
TTCCCCCTGGCGGCTCCCTCGTGCGCTCTCCTGTTCCTGCCTTTCGGTTTACCGGTGTCATTCCGCTGTT
ATGGCCGCGTTTGTCTCATTCCACGCCTGACACTCAGTTCCGGGTAGGCAGTTCGCTCCAAGCTGGACTG
TATGCACGAACCCCCCGTTCAGTCCGACCGCTGCGCCTTATCCGGTAACTATCGTCTTGAGTCCAACCCG
GAAAGACATGCAAAAGCACCACTGGCAGCAGCCACTGGTAATTGATTTAGAGGAGTTAGTCTTGAAGTCA
TGCGCCGGTTAAGGCTAAACTGAAAGGACAAGTTTTGGTGACTGCGCTCCTCCAAGCCAGTTACCTCGGT
TCAAAGAGTTGGTAGCTCAGAGAACCTTCGAAAAACCGCCCTGCAAGGCGGTTTTTTCGTTTTCAGAGCA
AGAGATTACGCGCAGACCAAAACGATCTCAAGAAGATCATCTTATTAATCAGATAAAATATTTCTAGATT
TCAGTGCAATTTATCTCTTCAAATGTAGCACCTGAAGTCAGCCCCATA
Features (pLannotate 1.2.2; 13 found; start..end, strand, type, name):
     25..89      -  CDS            TcR (fragment): tetracycline efflux protein; tet; confers resistance to tetracycline
    104..125     -  protein_bind   CAP binding site: CAP binding activates transcription in the presence of cAMP. E. coli catabolite activator protein
    138..1220    -  CDS            lacI: lac repressor; lacI; The lac repressor binds to the lac operator to inhibit transcription in E. coli. This inhibition can be relieved by adding lactose or isopropyl-β-D-thiogalactopyranoside (IPTG).
   1221..1298    -  promoter       lacI promoter: lacI
   1340..1358    +  promoter       T7 promoter: promoter for bacteriophage T7 RNA polymerase
   1614..1655    +  CDS            S-Tag (fragment): affinity and epitope tag derived from pancreatic ribonuclease A
   1685..1702    +  CDS            SET1 (fragment): solubility-enhancement tag derived from T7 phage gene 10B
   1710..1757    +  terminator     T7 terminator: transcription terminator for bacteriophage T7 RNA polymerase
   1981..2637    -  CDS            cat: CAT_ECOLX - Experimental evidence at protein level: Swiss-Prot protein existence level 1. This enzyme is an effector of chloramphenicol resistance in bacteria. From Escherichia coli. This protein is used as a marker in many commonly used cloning vectors, such as pACYC184.
   2638..2740    -  promoter       cat promoter: promoter of the E. coli cat gene encoding chloramphenicol acetyltransferase
   2861..3004    +  mobile_element IS1 (fragment): prokaryotic transposable element IS1
   3123..3178    -  rep_origin     RSF ori (fragment): Plasmids containing the RSF 1030 origin of replication can be propagated in E. coli cells that contain additional plasmids with compatible origins.
   3266..3811    -  rep_origin     p15A ori: Plasmids containing the medium-copy-number p15A origin of replication can be propagated in E. coli cells that contain a second plasmid with the ColE1 origin.
