[The description below was written by a language model from this plasmid's Addgene catalogue record and pLannotate feature annotations shown in this document.]
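Description:
D. vulgaris sp2 CRISPR/pACYCDuet-1 is a bacterial expression plasmid built on the Novagen pACYCDuet-1 backbone and designed to produce a CRISPR transcript in E. coli. It replicates from the p15A origin, which the record lists as low copy and which is compatible with ColE1-type plasmids, so the construct can be maintained alongside other expression vectors in the same cell. Selection is by chloramphenicol through the cat gene and its native promoter. The backbone also carries lacI under its own promoter. The short TcR, IS1 and RSF ori matches in the annotation are fragments, most likely backbone remnants or partial homologies rather than functional elements.

The payload is a synthetic CRISPR array consisting of three copies of spacer 2 from Desulfovibrio vulgaris str. Hildenborough, each flanked by the cognate repeat, cloned between EcoNI and KpnI sites. The total plasmid size is slightly smaller than the empty backbone, indicating that the cloning replaced part of the Duet expression region. A single annotated T7 promoter lies upstream of the array and a T7 terminator downstream, so transcription depends on a host supplying T7 RNA polymerase. The array itself is not annotated in the feature table but would occupy the gap after the promoter. The S-Tag and SET1 fragments near the terminator are residual vector sequence, and the record lists no tag or fusion protein, consistent with an RNA-only product.

The precursor transcript is intended to be processed into mature crRNAs by co-expressed Cas proteins. The associated study concerns DNA targeting by a minimal crRNA-guided Cascade complex, so the plasmid likely serves as the crRNA source for assembling that complex in E. coli.
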