Addgene plasmid #81186: D. vulgaris sp2 CRISPR/pACYCDuet-1
Purpose: Expresses CRISPR array containing 3 copies of Desulfovibrio vulgaris spacer 2 and flanking repeats in E. coli
Depositing lab: Jennifer Doudna. Depositing organization: University of California, Berkeley. Publication: DNA Targeting by a Minimal CRISPR RNA-Guided Cascade. Hochstrasser ML, Taylor DW, Kornfeld JE, Nogales E, Doudna JA. Mol Cell. 2016 Sep 1;63(5):840-51. doi: 10.1016/j.molcel.2016.07.027. PubMed 27588603.
Backbone
  Vector backbone: pACYCDuet-1
  Backbone manufacturer: Novagen
  Backbone size w/o insert (bp): 4008
  Total vector size (bp): 3896
  Vector type: Bacterial Expression, CRISPR
Growth in bacteria
  Bacterial resistance: Chloramphenicol, 25 μg/mL
  Growth temperature: 37°C
  Growth strain: DH5alpha
  Copy number: Low Copy
Gene/Insert
  Gene/Insert name: Synthetic CRISPR array (3 copies of D. vulgaris spacer #2 flanked by repeats)
  gRNA/shRNA sequence: TTGATGAGTGGCGCACTCGCCAGCCTGAGCATGGC
  Species: Desulfovibrio vulgaris str. Hildenborough
  Insert size (bp): 873
  Promoter: T7
  Tag / fusion protein: None
  Cloning method: Restriction Enzyme; 5′ cloning site EcoNI (not destroyed); 3′ cloning site KpnI (not destroyed)
  Sequencing primers: 5′ Custom; 3′ T7 terminator
Terms and licenses: Academic/Nonprofit Terms; Industry Terms: Not Available to Industry
Depositor comments: Spacer sequence: GCCATGCTCAGGCTGGCGAGTGCGCCACTCATCAA Repeat sequence: GTCGCCCCCCACGCGGGGGCGTGGATTGAAAC
How to cite: D. vulgaris sp2 CRISPR/pACYCDuet-1 was a gift from Jennifer Doudna (Addgene plasmid # 81186 ; http://n2t.net/addgene:81186 ; RRID:Addgene_81186)
