>Addgene plasmid #81186 | D. vulgaris sp2 CRISPR/pACYCDuet-1 | addgene partial sequence | sequence record 159381 | LacI-R 5'-GGCATACTCTGCGACATCGT-3'
TTCGATGGTGTCCGGGATCTCGACGCTCTCCCTTATGCGACTCCTGCATTAGGTAATACGACTCACTATA
GGGAGAGTCGCCCCCCACGCGGGGGCGTGGATTGAAACGCCATGCTCAGGCTGGCGAGTGCGCCACTCAT
CAAGTCGCCCCCCACGCGGGGGCGTGGATTGAAACGCCATGCTCAGGCTGGCGAGTGCGCCACTCATCAA
GTCGCCCCCCACGCGGGGGCGTGGATTGAAACGCCATGCTCAGGCTGGCGAGTGCGCCACTCATCAAGTC
GCCCCCCACGCGGGGGCGTGGATTGAAACGGTACCCTCGAGTCTGGTAAAGAAACCGCTGCTGCGAAATT
TGAACGCCAGCACATGGACTCGTCTACTAGCGCAGCTTAATTAACCTAGGCTGCTGCCACCGCTGAGCAA
TAACTAGCATAACCCCTTGGGGCCTCTAAACGGGTCTTGAGGGGTTTTTTGCTGAAACCTCAGGCATTTG
AGAAGCACACGGTCACACTGCTTCCGGTAGTCAATAAACCGGTAAACCAGCAATAGACATAAGCGGCTAT
TTAACGACCCTGCCCTGAACCGACGACCGGGTCGAATTTGCTTTCGAATTTCTGCCATTCATCCGCTTAT
TATCACTTATTCAGGCGTA
