>Addgene plasmid #81186 | D. vulgaris sp2 CRISPR/pACYCDuet-1 | addgene partial sequence | sequence record 159382 | T7term 5'-GCTAGTTATTGCTCAGCGG-3'
AGGGTACCGTTTCAATCCACGCCCCCGCGTGGGGGGCGACTTGATGAGTGGCGCACTCGCCAGCCTGAGC
ATGGCGTTTCAATCCACGCCCCCGCGTGGGGGGCGACTTGATGAGTGGCGCACTCGCCAGCCTGAGCATG
GCGTTTCAATCCACGCCCCCGCGTGGGGGGCGACTTGATGAGTGGCGCACTCGCCAGCCTGAGCATGGCG
TTTCAATCCACGCCCCCGCGTGGGGGGCGACTCTCCCTATAGTGAGTCGTATTACCTAATGCAGGAGTCG
CATAAGGGAGAGCGTCGAGATCCCGGACACCATCGAATGGCGCAAAACCTTTCGCGGTATGGCATGATAG
CGCCCGGAAGAGAGTCAATTCAGGGTGGTGAATGTGAAACCAGTAACGTTATACGATGTCGCAGAGTATG
CCGGTGTCTCTTATCAGACCGTTTCCCGCGTGGTGAACCAGGCCAGCCACGTTTCTGCGAAAACGCGGGA
AAAAGTGGAAGCGGCGATGGCGGAGCTGAATTACATTCCCAACCGCGTGGCACAACAACTGGCGGGCAAA
CAGTCGTTGCTGATTGGCGTTGCCACCTCCAGTCTGGCCCTGCACGCGCCGTC
